>Addgene plasmid #168686 | pDONR223 HCoV-NL63 N_stop | depositor partial sequence | sequence record 326895 | Inserted CDS with Stop codon
ATGGCTAGTGTAAATTGGGCCGATGACAGAGCTGCTAGGAAGAAATTTCCTCCTCCTTCATTTTACATGC
CTCTTTTGGTTAGTTCTGATAAGGCACCATATAGGGTCATTCCCAGGAATCTTGTCCCTATTGGTAAGGG
TAATAAAGATGAGCAGATTGGTTATTGGAATGTTCAAGAGCGTTGGCGTATGCGCAGGGGGCAACGTGTT
GATTTGCCTCCTAAAGTTCATTTTTATTACCTAGGTACTGGACCTCATAAGGACCTTAAATTCAGACAAC
GTTCTGATGGTGTTGTTTGGGTTGCTAAGGAAGGTGCTAAAACTGTTAATACCAGTCTTGGTAATCGCAA
ACGTAATCAGAAACCTTTGGAACCAAAGTTCTCTATTGCTTTGCCTCCAGAGCTCTCTGTTGTTGAGTTT
GAGGATCGCTCTAATAACTCATCTCGTGCTAGCAGTCGTTCTTCAACTCGTAACAACTCACGAGACTCTT
CTCGTAGCACTTCAAGACAACAGTCTCGCACTCGTTCTGATTCTAACCAGTCTTCTTCAGATCTTGTTGC
TGCTGTTACTTTGGCTTTAAAGAACTTAGGTTTTGATAACCAGTCGAAGTCACCTAGTTCTTCTGGTACT
TCCACTCCTAAGAAACCTAATAAGCCTCTTTCTCAACCCAGGGCTGATAAGCCTTCTCAGTTGAAGAAAC
CTCGTTGGAAGCGTGTTCCTACCAGAGAGGAAAATGTTATTCAGTGCTTTGGTCCTCGTGATTTTAATCA
CAATATGGGGGATTCAGATCTTGTTCAGAATGGTGTTGATGCCAAAGGTTTTCCACAGCTTGCTGAATTG
ATTCCTAATCAGGCTGCGTTATTCTTTGATAGTGAGGTTAGCACTGATGAAGTGGGTGATAATGTTCAGA
TTACCTACACCTACAAAATGCTTGTAGCTAAGGATAATAAGAACCTTCCTAAGTTCATTGAGCAGATTAG
TGCTTTTACTAAACCCAGTTCTATCAAAGAAATGCAGTCACAATCATCTCATGTTGCTCAGAACACAGTA
CTTAATGCTTCTATTCCAGAATCTAAACCATTGGCTGATGATGATTCAGCCATTATAGAAATTGTCAACG
AGGTTTTGCATTAA
