[The description below was written by a language model from this plasmid's Addgene catalogue record.]
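Description:
pDONR223 HCoV-NL63 N_stop is a Gateway-compatible Entry clone built on the pDONR223 donor backbone, which is listed at about 5 kb without insert. It is propagated in standard E. coli cloning strains such as DH5alpha under spectinomycin selection. The record gives no copy number and includes no feature table, so the origin of replication and the exact positions of the recombination sites are not documented here. As a product of Gateway cloning into a pDONR vector, the insert would be expected to sit between attL sites, which allow it to be moved by LR recombination into any compatible Destination vector. M13 forward and reverse primer sites flank the cloning region and are used to verify the insert by sequencing.

The payload is the N open reading frame of human coronavirus NL63 (gene HCNV63gp6), an insert of 1134 bp; in coronaviruses N encodes the nucleocapsid protein. The "_stop" suffix suggests that this version retains a stop codon at the end of the coding sequence. Such a clone would suit native-terminus or N-terminally tagged expression after transfer, rather than C-terminal fusions, although the record does not state this explicitly. Entry clones of this type normally carry no promoter for expressing the insert, and none is recorded here; expression elements, tags and host-specific markers come from the chosen Destination vector.

The plasmid belongs to a collection of human coronavirus protein-coding sequences in Gateway Entry format. That collection is intended as a flexible starting resource for shuttling viral ORFs into vectors for different downstream assays.
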