Addgene plasmid #168686: pDONR223 HCoV-NL63 N_stop
Purpose: Gateway-compatible Entry vector
Depositing lab: Fritz Roth. Depositing organization: Sinai Health System. Publication: A resource of human coronavirus protein-coding sequences in a flexible, multipurpose Gateway Entry clone collection. Weller B, Lin CW, Pogoutse O, Sauer M, Marin-de la Rosa N, Strobel A, Young V, Knapp JJ, Rayhan A, Falter C, Kim DK, Roth FP, Falter-Braun P. G3 (Bethesda). 2023 Jul 5;13(7):jkad105. doi: 10.1093/g3journal/jkad105. PubMed 37267226.
Backbone
  Vector backbone: pDONR223
  Backbone manufacturer: Rual et al, Genome Res. 14:2128-2135, 2004.
  Backbone size w/o insert (bp): 5005
  Vector type: Other
Growth in bacteria
  Bacterial resistance: Spectinomycin, 50 μg/mL
  Growth temperature: 37°C
  Growth strain: DH5alpha
  Copy number: Unknown
Gene/Insert
  Gene/Insert name: N
  Species: Other
  Insert size (bp): 1134
  Entrez Gene: HCNV63gp6 (a.k.a. HCNV63gp6)
  Cloning method: Gateway Cloning
  Sequencing primers: 5′ m13-For; 3′ m13-Rev
Resource information
  A portion of this plasmid was derived from a plasmid made by: Falter-Braun Lab
Terms and licenses: Academic/Nonprofit Terms; Industry Terms
How to cite: pDONR223 HCoV-NL63 N_stop was a gift from Fritz Roth (Addgene plasmid # 168686 ; http://n2t.net/addgene:168686 ; RRID:Addgene_168686)
